>Addgene plasmid #66401 | HRH2-Tango | addgene full sequence | sequence record 456527 | Addgene NGS Result
GACGGATCGGGAGATCTCCCGATCCCCTATGGTGCACTCTCAGTACAATCTGCTCTGATGCCGCATAGTT
AAGCCAGTATCTGCTCCCTGCTTGTGTGTTGGAGGTCGCTGAGTAGTGCGCGAGCAAAATTTAAGCTACA
ACAAGGCAAGGCTTGACCGACAATTGCATGAAGAATCTGCTTAGGGTTAGGCGTTTTGCGCTGCTTCGCG
ATGTACGGGCCAGATATACGCGTTGACATTGATTATTGACTAGTTATTAATAGTAATCAATTACGGGGTC
ATTAGTTCATAGCCCATATATGGAGTTCCGCGTTACATAACTTACGGTAAATGGCCCGCCTGGCTGACCG
CCCAACGACCCCCGCCCATTGACGTCAATAATGACGTATGTTCCCATAGTAACGCCAATAGGGACTTTCC
ATTGACGTCAATGGGTGGAGTATTTACGGTAAACTGCCCACTTGGCAGTACATCAAGTGTATCATATGCC
AAGTACGCCCCCTATTGACGTCAATGACGGTAAATGGCCCGCCTGGCATTATGCCCAGTACATGACCTTA
TGGGACTTTCCTACTTGGCAGTACATCTACGTATTAGTCATCGCTATTACCATGGTGATGCGGTTTTGGC
AGTACATCAATGGGCGTGGATAGCGGTTTGACTCACGGGGATTTCCAAGTCTCCACCCCATTGACGTCAA
TGGGAGTTTGTTTTGGCACCAAAATCAACGGGACTTTCCAAAATGTCGTAACAACTCCGCCCCATTGACG
CAAATGGGCGGTAGGCGTGTACGGTGGGAGGTCTATATAAGCAGAGCTCTCTGGCTAACTAGAGAACCCA
CTGCTTACTGGCTTATCGAAATTAATACGACTCACTATAGGGAGACCCAAGCTGGCTAGCGTTTAAACTT
AAGCTTGGTACCGAGCTCGGATCCACTAGTCCAGTGTGGTGGAATTCTGCAGATATCCAGCACAGTGGCG
GCCGCGCCACCATGAAGACGATCATCGCCCTGAGCTACATCTTCTGCCTGGTATTCGCCGACTACAAGGA
CGATGATGACGCCAGCATCGATATGGCTCCTAATGGGACTGCCTCCTCCTTCTGCCTTGACTCTACTGCC
TGCAAAATAACTATTACAGTGGTACTCGCCGTCCTGATACTGATTACTGTTGCGGGTAATGTCGTAGTGT
GTCTGGCCGTCGGCCTTAACCGGAGACTGAGAAACCTTACTAACTGCTTCATTGTGAGCCTGGCGATCAC
TGATCTCCTCCTGGGCCTCCTGGTGTTGCCCTTTAGTGCAATTTACCAGCTGTCATGTAAGTGGTCCTTC
GGAAAAGTATTCTGCAATATTTATACGAGCCTGGATGTGATGCTGTGCACGGCCTCCATACTGAATCTGT
TCATGATTTCCCTTGATCGGTATTGCGCCGTGATGGATCCCCTGCGGTACCCAGTCTTGGTGACCCCCGT
TAGAGTGGCGATTAGTCTGGTCCTCATTTGGGTTATCAGCATTACCCTCTCCTTCCTGAGCATCCATCTG
GGCTGGAACTCCAGAAACGAGACCTCTAAGGGGAACCACACAACCAGTAAGTGCAAGGTGCAGGTTAACG
AGGTTTACGGGCTGGTAGATGGCCTTGTGACTTTTTACTTGCCCCTCCTGATTATGTGTATAACTTATTA
CCGGATTTTCAAGGTGGCCAGAGACCAGGCCAAACGCATAAACCACATCAGCTCCTGGAAAGCCGCAACC
ATCCGCGAGCACAAAGCAACGGTGACTCTCGCTGCTGTGATGGGTGCCTTCATCATCTGCTGGTTCCCTT
ACTTTACCGCCTTTGTGTACCGGGGCCTGCGAGGCGACGACGCTATTAACGAGGTCCTGGAGGCCATCGT
CCTGTGGCTGGGCTACGCCAACAGTGCTCTTAACCCAATCCTCTATGCGGCCCTCAACCGGGATTTTAGG
ACAGGGTACCAGCAGCTTTTTTGCTGCAGGCTTGCAAATCGGAATTCCCATAAGACATCCCTCCGGAGTA
ACGCCAGTCAGCTCAGCCGAACACAGAGCAGGGAGCCGCGGCAGCAGGAGGAAAAACCTCTTAAGCTCCA
GGTTTGGTCAGGAACAGAGGTGACTGCCCCTCAAGGTGCTACCGACAGAATCGATACCGGTGGACGCACC
CCACCCAGCCTGGGTCCCCAAGATGAGTCCTGCACCACCGCCAGCTCCTCCCTGGCCAAGGACACTTCAT
CGACCGGTGAGAACCTGTACTTCCAGCTAAGATTAGATAAAAGTAAAGTGATTAACAGCGCATTAGAGCT
GCTTAATGAGGTCGGAATCGAAGGTTTAACAACCCGTAAACTCGCCCAGAAGCTAGGTGTAGAGCAGCCT
ACATTGTATTGGCATGTAAAAAATAAGCGGGCTTTGCTCGACGCCTTAGCCATTGAGATGTTAGATAGGC
ACCATACTCACTTTTGCCCTTTAGAAGGGGAAAGCTGGCAAGATTTTTTACGTAATAACGCTAAAAGTTT
TAGATGTGCTTTACTAAGTCATCGCGATGGAGCAAAAGTACATTTAGGTACACGGCCTACAGAAAAACAG
TATGAAACTCTCGAAAATCAATTAGCCTTTTTATGCCAACAAGGTTTTTCACTAGAGAATGCATTATATG
CACTCAGCGCTGTGGGGCATTTTACTTTAGGTTGCGTATTGGAAGATCAAGAGCATCAAGTCGCTAAAGA
AGAAAGGGAAACACCTACTACTGATAGTATGCCGCCATTATTACGACAAGCTATCGAATTATTTGATCAC
CAAGGTGCAGAGCCAGCCTTCTTATTCGGCCTTGAATTGATCATATGCGGATTAGAAAAACAACTTAAAT
GTGAAAGTGGGTCCGCGTACAGCCGCGCGCGTACGAAAAACAATTACGGGTCTACCATCGAGGGCCTGCT
CGATCTCCCGGACGACGACGCCCCCGAAGAGGCGGGGCTGGCGGCTCCGCGCCTGTCCTTTCTCCCCGCG
GGACACACGCGCAGACTGTCGACGGCCCCCCCGACCGATGTCAGCCTGGGGGACGAGCTCCACTTAGACG
GCGAGGACGTGGCGATGGCGCATGCCGACGCGCTAGACGATTTCGATCTGGACATGTTGGGGGACGGGGA
TTCCCCGGGTCCGGGATTTACCCCCCACGACTCCGCCCCCTACGGCGCTCTGGATATGGCCGACTTCGAG
TTTGAGCAGATGTTTACCGATGCCCTTGGAATTGACGAGTACGGTGGGTAGTCTAGAGGGCCCGTTTAAA
CCCGCTGATCAGCCTCGACTGTGCCTTCTAGTTGCCAGCCATCTGTTGTTTGCCCCTCCCCCGTGCCTTC
CTTGACCCTGGAAGGTGCCACTCCCACTGTCCTTTCCTAATAAAATGAGGAAATTGCATCGCATTGTCTG
AGTAGGTGTCATTCTATTCTGGGGGGTGGGGTGGGGCAGGACAGCAAGGGGGAGGATTGGGAAGACAATA
GCAGGCATGCTGGGGATGCGGTGGGCTCTATGGCTTCTGAGGCGGAAAGAACCAGCTGGGGCTCTAGGGG
GTATCCCC
[124 nt withheld, positions 3579-3702]
C
[91 nt withheld, positions 3704-3794]
A
[49 nt withheld, positions 3796-3844]
CCTTTGACGTTGGAGTCCACGTTCTTT
[37 nt withheld, positions 3872-3908]
ACCCTATCTCGGTCTATTCTTTTGATTTATAAGGGATTTTGCCGATTTCGGCCTATTGGTTAAAAAATGA
GCTGATTTAACAAAAATTTAACGCGAATTAATTCTGTGGAATGTGTGTCAGTTAGGGTGTGGAAAGTCCC
CAGGCTCCCCAGCAGGCAGAAGTATGCAAAGCATGCATCTCAATTAGTCAGCAACCAGGTGTGGAAAGTC
CCCAGGCTCCCCAGCAGGCAGAAGTATGCAAAGCATGCATCTCAATTAGTCAGCAACCATAGTCCCGCCC
CTAACTCCGCCCATCCCGCCCCTAACTCCGCCCAGTTCCGCCCATTCTCCGCCCCATGGCTGACTAATTT
TTTTTATTTATGCAGAGGCCGAGGCCGCCTCTGCCTCTGAGCTATTCCAGAAGTAGTGAGGAGGCTTTTT
TGGAGGCCTAGGCTTTTGCAAAAAGCTCCCGGGAGCTTGTATATCCATTTTCGGATCTGATCAAGAGACA
GGATGAGGATCGTTTCGCATGATTGAACAAGATGGATTGCACGCAGGTTCTCCGGCCGCTTGGGTGGAGA
GGCTATTCGGCTATGACTGGGCACAACAGACAATCGGCTGCTCTGATGCCGCCGTGTTCCGGCTGTCAGC
GCAGGGGCGCCCGGTTCTTTTTGTCAAGACCGACCTGTCCGGTGCCCTGAATGAACTGCAGGACGAGGCA
GCGCGGCTATCGTGGCTGGCCACGACGGGCGTTCCTTGCGCAGCTGTGCTCGACGTTGTCACTGAAGCGG
GAAGGGACTGGCTGCTATTGGGCGAAGTGCCGGGGCAGGATCTCCTGTCATCTCACCTTGCTCCTGCCGA
GAAAGTATCCATCATGGCTGATGCAATGCGGCGGCTGCATACGCTTGATCCGGCTACCTGCCCATTCGAC
CACCAAGCGAAACATCGCATCGAGCGAGCACGTACTCGGATGGAAGCCGGTCTTGTCGATCAGGATGATC
TGGACGAAGAGCATCAGGGGCTCGCGCCAGCCGAACTGTTCGCCAGGCTCAAGGCGCGCATGCCCGACGG
CGAGGATCTCGTCGTGACCCATGGCGATGCCTGCTTGCCGAATATCATGGTGGAAAATGGCCGCTTTTCT
GGATTCATCGACTGTGGCCGGCTGGGTGTGGCGGACCGCTATCAGGACATAGCGTTGGCTACCCGTGATA
TTGCTGAAGAGCTTGGCGGCGAATGGGCTGACCGCTTCCTCGTGCTTTACGGTATCGCCGCTCCCGATTC
GCAGCGCATCGCCTTCTATCGCCTTCTTGACGAGTTCTTCTGAGCGGGACTCTGGGGTTCGAAATGACCG
ACCAAGCGACGCCCAACCTGCCATCACGAGATTTCGATTCCACCGCCGCCTTCTATGAAAGGTTGGGCTT
CGGAATCGTTTTCCGGGACGCCGGCTGGATGATCCTCCAGCGCGGGGATCTCATGCTGGAGTTCTTCGCC
CACCCCAACTTGTTTATTGCAGCTTATAATGGTTACAAATAAAGCAATAGCATCACAAATTTCACAAATA
AAGCATTTTTTTCACTGCATTCTAGTTGTGGTTTGTCCAAACTCATCAATGTATCTTATCATGTCTGTAT
ACCGTCGACCTCTAGCTAGAGCTTGGCGTAATCATGGTCATAGCTGTTTCCTGTGTGAAATTGTTATCCG
CTCACAATTCCACACAACATACGAGCCGGAAGCATAAAGTGTAAAGCCTGGGGTGCCTAATGAGTGAGCT
AACTCACATTAATTGCGTTGCGCTCACTGCCCGCTTTCCAGTCGGGAAACCTGTCGTGCCAGCTGCATTA
ATGAATCGGCCAACGCGCGGGGAGAGGCGGTTTGCGTATTGGGCGCTCTTCCGCTTCCTCGCTCACTGAC
TCGCTGCGCTCGGTCGTTCGGCTGCGGCGAGCGGTATCAGCTCACTCAAAGGCGGTAATACGGTTATCCA
CAGAATCAGGGGATAACGCAGGAAAGAACATGTGAGCAAAAGGCCAGCAAAAGGCCAGGAACCGTAAAAA
GGCCGCGTTGCTGGCGTTTTTCCATAGGCTCCGCCCCCCTGACGAGCATCACAAAAATCGACGCTCAAGT
CAGAGGTGGCGAAACCCGACAGGACTATAAAGATACCAGGCGTTTCCCCCTGGAAGCTCCCTCGTGCGCT
CTCCTGTTCCGACCCTGCCGCTTACCGGATACCTGTCCGCCTTTCTCCCTTCGGGAAGCGTGGCGCTTTC
TCATAGCTCACGCTGTAGGTATCTCAGTTCGGTGTAGGTCGTTCGCTCCAAGCTGGGCTGTGTGCACGAA
CCCCCCGTTCAGCCCGACCGCTGCGCCTTATCCGGTAACTATCGTCTTGAGTCCAACCCGGTAAGACACG
ACTTATCGCCACTGGCAGCAGCCACTGGTAACAGGATTAGCAGAGCGAGGTATGTAGGCGGTGCTACAGA
GTTCTTGAAGTGGTGGCCTAACTACGGCTACACTAGAAGAACAGTATTTGGTATCTGCGCTCTGCTGAAG
CCAGTTACCTTCGGAAAAAGAGTTGGTAGCTCTTGATCCGGCAAACAAACCACCGCTGGTAGCGGTGGTT
TTTTTGTTTGCAAGCAGCAGATTACGCGCAGAAAAAAAGGATCTCAAGAAGATCCTTTGATCTTTTCTAC
GGGGTCTGACGCTCAGTGGAACGAAAACTCACGTTAAGGGATTTTGGTCATGAGATTATCAAAAAGGATC
TTCACCTAGATCCTTTTAAATTAAAAATGAAGTTTTAAATCAATCTAAAGTATATATGAGTAAACTTGGT
CTGACAGTTACCAATGCTTAATCAGTGAGGCACCTATCTCAGCGATCTGTCTATTTCGTTCATCCATAGT
TGCCTGACTCCCCGTCGTGTAGATAACTACGATACGGGAGGGCTTACCATCTGGCCCCAGTGCTGCAATG
ATACCGCGAGACCCACGCTCACCGGCTCCAGATTTATCAGCAATAAACCAGCCAGCCGGAAGGGCCGAGC
GCAGAAGTGGTCCTGCAACTTTATCCGCCTCCATCCAGTCTATTAATTGTTGCCGGGAAGCTAGAGTAAG
TAGTTCGCCAGTTAATAGTTTGCGCAACGTTGTTGCCATTGCTACAGGCATCGTGGTGTCACGCTCGTCG
TTTGGTATGGCTTCATTCAGCTCCGGTTCCCAACGATCAAGGCGAGTTACATGATCCCCCATGTTGTGCA
AAAAAGCGGTTAGCTCCTTCGGTCCTCCGATCGTTGTCAGAAGTAAGTTGGCCGCAGTGTTATCACTCAT
GGTTATGGCAGCACTGCATAATTCTCTTACTGTCATGCCATCCGTAAGATGCTTTTCTGTGACTGGTGAG
TACTCAACCAAGTCATTCTGAGAATAGTGTATGCGGCGACCGAGTTGCTCTTGCCCGGCGTCAATACGGG
ATAATACCGCGCCACATAGCAGAACTTTAAAAGTGCTCATCATTGGAAAACGTTCTTCGGGGCGAAAACT
CTCAAGGATCTTACCGCTGTTGAGATCCAGTTCGATGTAACCCACTCGTGCACCCAACTGATCTTCAGCA
TCTTTTACTTTCACCAGCGTTTCTGGGTGAGCAAAAACAGGAAGGCAAAATGCCGCAAAAAAGGGAATAA
GGGCGACACGGAAATGTTGAATACTCATACTCTTCCTTTTTCAATATTATTGAAGCATTTATCAGGGTTA
TTGTCTCATGAGCGGATACATATTTGAATGTATTTAGAAAAATAAACAAATAGGGGTTCCGCGCACATTT
CCCCGAAAAGTGCCACCTGACGTC
Features (pLannotate 1.2.2; 24 found; start..end, strand, type, name):
     28..80      -  misc_feature   bom (fragment): basis of mobility region from pBR322
    235..614     +  enhancer       CMV enhancer: human cytomegalovirus immediate early enhancer
    615..818     +  promoter       CMV promoter: human cytomegalovirus (CMV) immediate early promoter
    814..847     +  LTR            5' LTR (truncated) (fragment): truncated 5' long terminal repeat (LTR) from HIV-1
    863..881     +  promoter       T7 promoter: promoter for bacteriophage T7 RNA polymerase
   1040..1060    +  CDS            3xFLAG (fragment): three tandem FLAG® epitope tags
   1073..2149    +  CDS            HRH2: HRH2_HUMAN - Experimental evidence at transcript level: Swiss-Prot protein existence level 2. The H2 subclass of histamine receptors mediates gastric acid secretion. Also appears to regulate gastrointestinal motility and intestinal secretion. Possible role in regulating cell growth and differentiation. The activity of this receptor is mediated by G proteins which activate adenylyl cyclase and, through a separate G protein-dependent mechanism, the phosphoinositide/protein kinase (PKC) signaling pathway (By similarity). From Homo sapiens (Human).
   2165..2242    +  CDS            AVPR2 (fragment): V2R_CANLF - Also known as V2R. Experimental evidence at transcript level: Swiss-Prot protein existence level 2. Receptor for arginine vasopressin. The activity of this receptor is mediated by G proteins which activate adenylate cyclase. Involved in renal water reabsorption (By similarity). From Canis lupus familiaris (Dog) (Canis familiaris).
   2270..2883    +  CDS            TetR (fragment): tetracycline repressor TetR; tetR from transposon Tn10; TetR binds to the tetracycline operator tetO to inhibit transcription. This inhibition can be relieved by adding tetracycline or doxycycline.
   3035..3268    +  CDS            VP16 AD: transcriptional activation domain of herpes simplex virus protein VP16 (Triezenberg et al., 1988; Cousens et al., 1989); UL48
   3309..3533    +  polyA_signal   bGH poly(A) signal: bovine growth hormone polyadenylation signal
   3537..3558    +  promoter       SV40 promoter (fragment): SV40 enhancer and early promoter
   3579..4007    +  rep_origin     f1 ori (sequence partly withheld): f1 bacteriophage origin of replication; arrow indicates direction of (+) strand synthesis
   4021..4350    +  promoter       SV40 promoter: SV40 enhancer and early promoter
   4417..5208    +  CDS            neo: KKA2_KLEPN - Also known as kan, nptII. Experimental evidence at protein level: Swiss-Prot protein existence level 1. Resistance to kanamycin, neomycin, paromomycin, ribostamycin, butirosin and gentamicin B. From Klebsiella pneumoniae.
   5232..5390    +  CDS            ble (fragment): BLE_KLEPN - Experimental evidence at protein level: Swiss-Prot protein existence level 1. Binding protein with a strong affinity to the bleomycin family of antibiotics. Binds to CL990; an antimitotic-antibiotic compound. From Klebsiella pneumoniae.
   5385..5506    +  polyA_signal   SV40 poly(A) signal: SV40 polyadenylation signal
   5579..5595    -  protein_bind   lac operator: The lac repressor binds to the lac operator to inhibit transcription in E. coli. This inhibition can be relieved by adding lactose or isopropyl-β-D-thiogalactopyranoside (IPTG). lac repressor encoded by lacI
   5603..5633    -  promoter       lac promoter: promoter for the E. coli lac operon
   5648..5669    -  protein_bind   CAP binding site: CAP binding activates transcription in the presence of cAMP. E. coli catabolite activator protein
   5682..5774    -  CDS            lacI (fragment): lac repressor; lacI; The lac repressor binds to the lac operator to inhibit transcription in E. coli. This inhibition can be relieved by adding lactose or isopropyl-β-D-thiogalactopyranoside (IPTG).
   5957..6545    -  rep_origin     ori: high-copy-number ColE1/pMB1/pBR322/pUC origin of replication
   6716..7576    -  CDS            AmpR: β-lactamase; bla; confers resistance to ampicillin, carbenicillin, and related antibiotics
   7577..7681    -  promoter       AmpR promoter: bla
