[The description below was written by a language model from this plasmid's Addgene catalogue record and pLannotate feature annotations shown in this document.]
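Description:
HRH2-Tango is a mammalian expression plasmid from the PRESTO-Tango GPCR collection, built on an "empty Tango" backbone that derives from pcDNA3.1(+). It is maintained in E. coli as a high-copy plasmid through a ColE1/pUC-type origin with ampicillin selection (AmpR under its own bla promoter). It also retains an f1 origin. For selection in mammalian cells, an SV40 early promoter drives a neomycin phosphotransferase gene followed by an SV40 polyadenylation signal, conferring G418 resistance. A few short annotated fragments (HIV-1 LTR, ble, lacI, bom) appear to be backbone remnants or incidental matches and have no evident functional role.

The payload is a single fusion open reading frame transcribed from the CMV immediate-early enhancer/promoter and terminated by the bGH polyadenylation signal. A T7 promoter lies upstream of the coding region. An N-terminal FLAG epitope supplied by the backbone precedes the 1,077 bp human histamine H2 receptor (HRH2) coding sequence. This is followed by a short segment matching the vasopressin V2 receptor, then by TetR and the VP16 activation domain, which together form the tetracycline transactivator tTA. In the Tango design, the V2 tail generally serves to strengthen arrestin recruitment. Agonist-driven arrestin translocation to the receptor leads to release of tTA, which then activates a reporter gene. A protease cleavage site between receptor and tTA is expected in this scheme but is not annotated in the feature table. The construct is intended for parallel, transcriptional-output screening of ligand activity at HRH2 through arrestin recruitment. The depositor notes that the site downstream of tTA may be XbaI rather than XhoI in most vectors of this series.
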