Addgene plasmid #66401: HRH2-Tango
Purpose: Expression of G protein-coupled receptors for PRESTO-Tango: parallel receptorome expression and screening via transcriptional output, with transcriptional activation following arrestin translocation
Depositing lab: Bryan Roth. Publication: PRESTO-Tango as an open-source resource for interrogation of the druggable human GPCRome. Kroeze WK, Sassano MF, Huang XP, Lansu K, McCorvy JD, Giguere PM, Sciaky N, Roth BL. Nat Struct Mol Biol. 2015 May;22(5):362-9. doi: 10.1038/nsmb.3014. Epub 2015 Apr 20. PubMed 25895059.
Backbone
  Vector backbone: empty Tango
  Backbone size w/o insert (bp): 6632
  Vector type: Mammalian Expression
  Selectable markers: Neomycin (select with G418)
Growth in bacteria
  Bacterial resistance: Ampicillin, 100 μg/mL
  Growth temperature: 37°C
  Growth strain: DH5alpha
  Copy number: High Copy
Gene/Insert
  Gene/Insert name: HRH2
  Species: H. sapiens (human)
  Insert size (bp): 1077
  Entrez Gene: HRH2 (a.k.a. H2R, HH2R)
  Promoter: CMV
  Tag / fusion protein: FLAG (N terminal on backbone)
  Cloning method: Restriction Enzyme; 5′ cloning site NotI (not destroyed); 3′ cloning site XhoI (unknown if destroyed)
  Sequencing primers: 5′ CMV-F; 3′ Tet-R
Terms and licenses: Academic/Nonprofit Terms; Industry Terms: Not Available to Industry
Depositor comments: Please note: Most of the PRESTO-Tango vectors do not contain the XhoI cut site downstream of the tTA sequence and instead carry an XbaI site. If you need to perform an XhoI digest we recommend sequencing with a forward primer at the C-terminus of tTA to determine which of the two sites is present. Suggested primer: 5-gagctccacttagacggcgagg-3. Original backbone was pcDNA3.1(+). These plasmids were generated as part of the Illuminating the Druggable Genome (IDG) program sponsored by the NIH Common Fund. The goal of this program is to identify, gather, and distribute information and resources for proteins that currently are not well-studied yet belong to commonly drug-targeted protein families: protein kinases, non-olfactory G-protein coupled receptors (GPCRs), and ion channels. The IDG program is designed to develop fundamental research tools for understudied proteins, elucidate their function, and disseminate the IDG-related resources and data to the greater scientific community.
How to cite: HRH2-Tango was a gift from Bryan Roth (Addgene plasmid # 66401 ; http://n2t.net/addgene:66401 ; RRID:Addgene_66401)
