>Addgene plasmid #66401 | HRH2-Tango | depositor partial sequence | sequence record 113415 | empty Tango
GACGGATCGGGAGATCTCCCGATCCCCTATGGTGCACTCTCAGTACAATCTGCTCTGATGCCGCATAGTT
AAGCCAGTATCTGCTCCCTGCTTGTGTGTTGGAGGTCGCTGAGTAGTGCGCGAGCAAAATTTAAGCTACA
ACAAGGCAAGGCTTGACCGACAATTGCATGAAGAATCTGCTTAGGGTTAGGCGTTTTGCGCTGCTTCGCG
ATGTACGGGCCAGATATACGCGTTGACATTGATTATTGACTAGTTATTAATAGTAATCAATTACGGGGTC
ATTAGTTCATAGCCCATATATGGAGTTCCGCGTTACATAACTTACGGTAAATGGCCCGCCTGGCTGACCG
CCCAACGACCCCCGCCCATTGACGTCAATAATGACGTATGTTCCCATAGTAACGCCAATAGGGACTTTCC
ATTGACGTCAATGGGTGGAGTATTTACGGTAAACTGCCCACTTGGCAGTACATCAAGTGTATCATATGCC
AAGTACGCCCCCTATTGACGTCAATGACGGTAAATGGCCCGCCTGGCATTATGCCCAGTACATGACCTTA
TGGGACTTTCCTACTTGGCAGTACATCTACGTATTAGTCATCGCTATTACCATGGTGATGCGGTTTTGGC
AGTACATCAATGGGCGTGGATAGCGGTTTGACTCACGGGGATTTCCAAGTCTCCACCCCATTGACGTCAA
TGGGAGTTTGTTTTGGCACCAAAATCAACGGGACTTTCCAAAATGTCGTAACAACTCCGCCCCATTGACG
CAAATGGGCGGTAGGCGTGTACGGTGGGAGGTCTATATAAGCAGAGCTCTCTGGCTAACTAGAGAACCCA
CTGCTTACTGGCTTATCGAAATTAATACGACTCACTATAGGGAGACCCAAGCTGGCTAGCGTTTAAACTT
AAGCTTGGTACCGAGCTCGGATCCACTAGTCCAGTGTGGTGGAATTCTGCAGATATCCAGCACAGTGGCG
GCCGCGCCACCATGAAGACGATCATCGCCCTGAGCTACATCTTCTGCCTGGTATTCGCCGACTACAAGGA
CGATGATGACGCCAGCATCGATACCGGTGGACGCACCCCACCCAGCCTGGGTCCCCAAGATGAGTCCTGC
ACCACCGCCAGCTCCTCCCTGGCCAAGGACACTTCATCGACCGGTGAGAACCTGTACTTCCAGCTAAGAT
TAGATAAAAGTAAAGTGATTAACAGCGCATTAGAGCTGCTTAATGAGGTCGGAATCGAAGGTTTAACAAC
CCGTAAACTCGCCCAGAAGCTAGGTGTAGAGCAGCCTACATTGTATTGGCATGTAAAAAATAAGCGGGCT
TTGCTCGACGCCTTAGCCATTGAGATGTTAGATAGGCACCATACTCACTTTTGCCCTTTAGAAGGGGAAA
GCTGGCAAGATTTTTTACGTAATAACGCTAAAAGTTTTAGATGTGCTTTACTAAGTCATCGCGATGGAGC
AAAAGTACATTTAGGTACACGGCCTACAGAAAAACAGTATGAAACTCTCGAAAATCAATTAGCCTTTTTA
TGCCAACAAGGTTTTTCACTAGAGAATGCATTATATGCACTCAGCGCTGTGGGGCATTTTACTTTAGGTT
GCGTATTGGAAGATCAAGAGCATCAAGTCGCTAAAGAAGAAAGGGAAACACCTACTACTGATAGTATGCC
GCCATTATTACGACAAGCTATCGAATTATTTGATCACCAAGGTGCAGAGCCAGCCTTCTTATTCGGCCTT
GAATTGATCATATGCGGATTAGAAAAACAACTTAAATGTGAAAGTGGGTCCGCGTACAGCCGCGCGCGTA
CGAAAAACAATTACGGGTCTACCATCGAGGGCCTGCTCGATCTCCCGGACGACGACGCCCCCGAAGAGGC
GGGGCTGGCGGCTCCGCGCCTGTCCTTTCTCCCCGCGGGACACACGCGCAGACTGTCGACGGCCCCCCCG
ACCGATGTCAGCCTGGGGGACGAGCTCCACTTAGACGGCGAGGACGTGGCGATGGCGCATGCCGACGCGC
TAGACGATTTCGATCTGGACATGTTGGGGGACGGGGATTCCCCGGGTCCGGGATTTACCCCCCACGACTC
CGCCCCCTACGGCGCTCTGGATATGGCCGACTTCGAGTTTGAGCAGATGTTTACCGATGCCCTTGGAATT
GACGAGTACGGTGGGTAGCTCGAGTCTAGAGGGCCCGTTTAAACCCGCTGATCAGCCTCGACTGTGCCTT
CTAGTTGCCAGCCATCTGTTGTTTGCCCCTCCCCCGTGCCTTCCTTGACCCTGGAAGGTGCCACTCCCAC
TGTCCTTTCCTAATAAAATGAGGAAATTGCATCGCATTGTCTGAGTAGGTGTCATTCTATTCTGGGGGGT
GGGGTGGGGCAGGACAGCAAGGGGGAGGATTGGGAAGACAATAGCAGGCATGCTGGGGATGCGGTGGGCT
CTATGGCTTCTGAGGCGGAAAGAACCAGCTGGGGCTCTAGGGGGTATCCCC
[124 nt withheld, positions 2502-2625]
C
[91 nt withheld, positions 2627-2717]
A
[49 nt withheld, positions 2719-2767]
CCTTTGACGTTGGAGTCCACGTTCTTT
[37 nt withheld, positions 2795-2831]
ACCCTATCTCGGTCTATTCTTTTGATTTATAAGGGATTTTGCCGATTTCGGCCTATTGGTTAAAAAATGA
GCTGATTTAACAAAAATTTAACGCGAATTAATTCTGTGGAATGTGTGTCAGTTAGGGTGTGGAAAGTCCC
CAGGCTCCCCAGCAGGCAGAAGTATGCAAAGCATGCATCTCAATTAGTCAGCAACCAGGTGTGGAAAGTC
CCCAGGCTCCCCAGCAGGCAGAAGTATGCAAAGCATGCATCTCAATTAGTCAGCAACCATAGTCCCGCCC
CTAACTCCGCCCATCCCGCCCCTAACTCCGCCCAGTTCCGCCCATTCTCCGCCCCATGGCTGACTAATTT
TTTTTATTTATGCAGAGGCCGAGGCCGCCTCTGCCTCTGAGCTATTCCAGAAGTAGTGAGGAGGCTTTTT
TGGAGGCCTAGGCTTTTGCAAAAAGCTCCCGGGAGCTTGTATATCCATTTTCGGATCTGATCAAGAGACA
GGATGAGGATCGTTTCGCATGATTGAACAAGATGGATTGCACGCAGGTTCTCCGGCCGCTTGGGTGGAGA
GGCTATTCGGCTATGACTGGGCACAACAGACAATCGGCTGCTCTGATGCCGCCGTGTTCCGGCTGTCAGC
GCAGGGGCGCCCGGTTCTTTTTGTCAAGACCGACCTGTCCGGTGCCCTGAATGAACTGCAGGACGAGGCA
GCGCGGCTATCGTGGCTGGCCACGACGGGCGTTCCTTGCGCAGCTGTGCTCGACGTTGTCACTGAAGCGG
GAAGGGACTGGCTGCTATTGGGCGAAGTGCCGGGGCAGGATCTCCTGTCATCTCACCTTGCTCCTGCCGA
GAAAGTATCCATCATGGCTGATGCAATGCGGCGGCTGCATACGCTTGATCCGGCTACCTGCCCATTCGAC
CACCAAGCGAAACATCGCATCGAGCGAGCACGTACTCGGATGGAAGCCGGTCTTGTCGATCAGGATGATC
TGGACGAAGAGCATCAGGGGCTCGCGCCAGCCGAACTGTTCGCCAGGCTCAAGGCGCGCATGCCCGACGG
CGAGGATCTCGTCGTGACCCATGGCGATGCCTGCTTGCCGAATATCATGGTGGAAAATGGCCGCTTTTCT
GGATTCATCGACTGTGGCCGGCTGGGTGTGGCGGACCGCTATCAGGACATAGCGTTGGCTACCCGTGATA
TTGCTGAAGAGCTTGGCGGCGAATGGGCTGACCGCTTCCTCGTGCTTTACGGTATCGCCGCTCCCGATTC
GCAGCGCATCGCCTTCTATCGCCTTCTTGACGAGTTCTTCTGAGCGGGACTCTGGGGTTCGAAATGACCG
ACCAAGCGACGCCCAACCTGCCATCACGAGATTTCGATTCCACCGCCGCCTTCTATGAAAGGTTGGGCTT
CGGAATCGTTTTCCGGGACGCCGGCTGGATGATCCTCCAGCGCGGGGATCTCATGCTGGAGTTCTTCGCC
CACCCCAACTTGTTTATTGCAGCTTATAATGGTTACAAATAAAGCAATAGCATCACAAATTTCACAAATA
AAGCATTTTTTTCACTGCATTCTAGTTGTGGTTTGTCCAAACTCATCAATGTATCTTATCATGTCTGTAT
ACCGTCGACCTCTAGCTAGAGCTTGGCGTAATCATGGTCATAGCTGTTTCCTGTGTGAAATTGTTATCCG
CTCACAATTCCACACAACATACGAGCCGGAAGCATAAAGTGTAAAGCCTGGGGTGCCTAATGAGTGAGCT
AACTCACATTAATTGCGTTGCGCTCACTGCCCGCTTTCCAGTCGGGAAACCTGTCGTGCCAGCTGCATTA
ATGAATCGGCCAACGCGCGGGGAGAGGCGGTTTGCGTATTGGGCGCTCTTCCGCTTCCTCGCTCACTGAC
TCGCTGCGCTCGGTCGTTCGGCTGCGGCGAGCGGTATCAGCTCACTCAAAGGCGGTAATACGGTTATCCA
CAGAATCAGGGGATAACGCAGGAAAGAACATGTGAGCAAAAGGCCAGCAAAAGGCCAGGAACCGTAAAAA
GGCCGCGTTGCTGGCGTTTTTCCATAGGCTCCGCCCCCCTGACGAGCATCACAAAAATCGACGCTCAAGT
CAGAGGTGGCGAAACCCGACAGGACTATAAAGATACCAGGCGTTTCCCCCTGGAAGCTCCCTCGTGCGCT
CTCCTGTTCCGACCCTGCCGCTTACCGGATACCTGTCCGCCTTTCTCCCTTCGGGAAGCGTGGCGCTTTC
TCATAGCTCACGCTGTAGGTATCTCAGTTCGGTGTAGGTCGTTCGCTCCAAGCTGGGCTGTGTGCACGAA
CCCCCCGTTCAGCCCGACCGCTGCGCCTTATCCGGTAACTATCGTCTTGAGTCCAACCCGGTAAGACACG
ACTTATCGCCACTGGCAGCAGCCACTGGTAACAGGATTAGCAGAGCGAGGTATGTAGGCGGTGCTACAGA
GTTCTTGAAGTGGTGGCCTAACTACGGCTACACTAGAAGAACAGTATTTGGTATCTGCGCTCTGCTGAAG
CCAGTTACCTTCGGAAAAAGAGTTGGTAGCTCTTGATCCGGCAAACAAACCACCGCTGGTAGCGGTTTTT
TTGTTTGCAAGCAGCAGATTACGCGCAGAAAAAAAGGATCTCAAGAAGATCCTTTGATCTTTTCTACGGG
GTCTGACGCTCAGTGGAACGAAAACTCACGTTAAGGGATTTTGGTCATGAGATTATCAAAAAGGATCTTC
ACCTAGATCCTTTTAAATTAAAAATGAAGTTTTAAATCAATCTAAAGTATATATGAGTAAACTTGGTCTG
ACAGTTACCAATGCTTAATCAGTGAGGCACCTATCTCAGCGATCTGTCTATTTCGTTCATCCATAGTTGC
CTGACTCCCCGTCGTGTAGATAACTACGATACGGGAGGGCTTACCATCTGGCCCCAGTGCTGCAATGATA
CCGCGAGACCCACGCTCACCGGCTCCAGATTTATCAGCAATAAACCAGCCAGCCGGAAGGGCCGAGCGCA
GAAGTGGTCCTGCAACTTTATCCGCCTCCATCCAGTCTATTAATTGTTGCCGGGAAGCTAGAGTAAGTAG
TTCGCCAGTTAATAGTTTGCGCAACGTTGTTGCCATTGCTACAGGCATCGTGGTGTCACGCTCGTCGTTT
GGTATGGCTTCATTCAGCTCCGGTTCCCAACGATCAAGGCGAGTTACATGATCCCCCATGTTGTGCAAAA
AAGCGGTTAGCTCCTTCGGTCCTCCGATCGTTGTCAGAAGTAAGTTGGCCGCAGTGTTATCACTCATGGT
TATGGCAGCACTGCATAATTCTCTTACTGTCATGCCATCCGTAAGATGCTTTTCTGTGACTGGTGAGTAC
TCAACCAAGTCATTCTGAGAATAGTGTATGCGGCGACCGAGTTGCTCTTGCCCGGCGTCAATACGGGATA
ATACCGCGCCACATAGCAGAACTTTAAAAGTGCTCATCATTGGAAAACGTTCTTCGGGGCGAAAACTCTC
AAGGATCTTACCGCTGTTGAGATCCAGTTCGATGTAACCCACTCGTGCACCCAACTGATCTTCAGCATCT
TTTACTTTCACCAGCGTTTCTGGGTGAGCAAAAACAGGAAGGCAAAATGCCGCAAAAAAGGGAATAAGGG
CGACACGGAAATGTTGAATACTCATACTCTTCCTTTTTCAATATTATTGAAGCATTTATCAGGGTTATTG
TCTCATGAGCGGATACATATTTGAATGTATTTAGAAAAATAAACAAATAGGGGTTCCGCGCACATTTCCC
CGAAAAGTGCCACCTGACGTC
