>Addgene plasmid #66401 | HRH2-Tango | depositor partial sequence | sequence record 113416 | HRH2
ATGGCTCCTAATGGGACTGCCTCCTCCTTCTGCCTTGACTCTACTGCCTGCAAAATAACTATTACAGTGG
TACTCGCCGTCCTGATACTGATTACTGTTGCGGGTAATGTCGTAGTGTGTCTGGCCGTCGGCCTTAACCG
GAGACTGAGAAACCTTACTAACTGCTTCATTGTGAGCCTGGCGATCACTGATCTCCTCCTGGGCCTCCTG
GTGTTGCCCTTTAGTGCAATTTACCAGCTGTCATGTAAGTGGTCCTTCGGAAAAGTATTCTGCAATATTT
ATACGAGCCTGGATGTGATGCTGTGCACGGCCTCCATACTGAATCTGTTCATGATTTCCCTTGATCGGTA
TTGCGCCGTGATGGATCCCCTGCGGTACCCAGTCTTGGTGACCCCCGTTAGAGTGGCGATTAGTCTGGTC
CTCATTTGGGTTATCAGCATTACCCTCTCCTTCCTGAGCATCCATCTGGGCTGGAACTCCAGAAACGAGA
CCTCTAAGGGGAACCACACAACCAGTAAGTGCAAGGTGCAGGTTAACGAGGTTTACGGGCTGGTAGATGG
CCTTGTGACTTTTTACTTGCCCCTCCTGATTATGTGTATAACTTATTACCGGATTTTCAAGGTGGCCAGA
GACCAGGCCAAACGCATAAACCACATCAGCTCCTGGAAAGCCGCAACCATCCGCGAGCACAAAGCAACGG
TGACTCTCGCTGCTGTGATGGGTGCCTTCATCATCTGCTGGTTCCCTTACTTTACCGCCTTTGTGTACCG
GGGCCTGCGAGGCGACGACGCTATTAACGAGGTCCTGGAGGCCATCGTCCTGTGGCTGGGCTACGCCAAC
AGTGCTCTTAACCCAATCCTCTATGCGGCCCTCAACCGGGATTTTAGGACAGGGTACCAGCAGCTTTTTT
GCTGCAGGCTTGCAAATCGGAATTCCCATAAGACATCCCTCCGGAGTAACGCCAGTCAGCTCAGCCGAAC
ACAGAGCAGGGAGCCGCGGCAGCAGGAGGAAAAACCTCTTAAGCTCCAGGTTTGGTCAGGAACAGAGGTG
ACTGCCCCTCAAGGTGCTACCGACAGA
