>Addgene plasmid #66401 | HRH2-Tango | addgene partial sequence | sequence record 120090 | CMV-F 5'-CGCAAATGGGCGGTAGGCGTG-3'
GCTCTCTGGCTAACTAGAGAACCCACTGCTTACTGGCTTATCGAAATTAATACGACTCACTATAGGGAGA
CCCAAGCTGGCTAGCGTTTAAACTTAAGCTTGGTACCGAGCTCGGATCCACTAGTCCAGTGTGGTGGAAT
TCTGCAGATATCCAGCACAGTGGCGGCCGCGCCACCATGAAGACGATCATCGCCCTGAGCTACATCTTCT
GCCTGGTATTCGCCGACTACAAGGACGATGATGACGCCAGCATCGATATGGCTCCTAATGGGACTGCCTC
CTCCTTCTGCCTTGACTCTACTGCCTGCAAAATAACTATTACAGTGGTACTCGCCGTCCTGATACTGATT
ACTGTTGCGGGTAATGTCGTAGTGTGTCTGGCCGTCGGCCTTAACCGGAGACTGAGAAACCTTACTAACT
GCTTCATTGTGAGCCTGGCGATCACTGATCTCCTCCTGGGCCTCCTGGTGTTGCCCTTTAGTGCAATTTA
CCAGCTGTCATGTAAGTGGTCCTTCGGAAAAGTATTCTGCAATATTTATACGAGCCTGGATGTGATGCTG
TGCACGGCCTCCATACTGAATCTGTTCATGATTTCCCTTGATCGGTATTGCGCCGTGATGGATCCCCTGC
GGTACCCAGTCTTGGTGACCCCCGTTAGAGTGGCGATTAGTCTGGTCCTCATTTGGGTTATCAGCATTAC
CCTCTCCTTCCTGAGCATCCATCTGGGCTGGAACTCCAGAAACGAGACCTCTAAGGGGAACCACACAACC
AGTAAGTGCAAGGTGCAGGTTAACGAGGTTTACGGGCTGGTAGATGGCCTTGTGACTTTTTACTTGCCCC
TCCTGATTATGTGTATAACTTATTACCGGATTTTCAAGGTGGCCAGAGACCAGGCCAAACGCATAAACCA
CATCAGCTCCTGGAAAGCCGCAACCATCCGCGAGCACAAAGCAACGGTGACTCTCGCTGCTGTGATGGGT
GCCTTCATCATCTGCTGGTTCCCTTACTTTACCGCCTTTGTGTACCGGGGCCTGC
