>Addgene plasmid #66401 | HRH2-Tango | addgene partial sequence | sequence record 120091 | Tet-R 5'-GGCGAGTTTACGGGTTGTTA-3'
GCTCTAATGCGCTGTTAATCACTTTACTTTTATCTAATCTTAGCTGGAAGTACAGGTTCTCACCGGTCGA
TGAAGTGTCCTTGGCCAGGGAGGAGCTGGCGGTGGTGCAGGACTCATCTTGGGGACCCAGGCTGGGTGGG
GTGCGTCCACCGGTATCGATTCTGTCGGTAGCACCTTGAGGGGCAGTCACCTCTGTTCCTGACCAAACCT
GGAGCTTAAGAGGTTTTTCCTCCTGCTGCCGCGGCTCCCTGCTCTGTGTTCGGCTGAGCTGACTGGCGTT
ACTCCGGAGGGATGTCTTATGGGAATTCCGATTTGCAAGCCTGCAGCAAAAAAGCTGCTGGTACCCTGTC
CTAAAATCCCGGTTGAGGGCCGCATAGAGGATTGGGTTAAGAGCACTGTTGGCGTAGCCCAGCCACAGGA
CGATGGCCTCCAGGACCTCGTTAATAGCGTCGTCGCCTCGCAGGCCCCGGTACACAAAGGCGGTAAAGTA
AGGGAACCAGCAGATGATGAAGGCACCCATCACAGCAGCGAGAGTCACCGTTGCTTTGTGCTCGCGGATG
GTTGCGGCTTTCCAGGAGCTGATGTGGTTTATGCGTTTGGCCTGGTCTCTGGCCACCTTGAAAATCCGGT
AATAAGTTATACACATAATCAGGAGGGGCAAGTAAAAAGTCACAAGGCCATCTACCAGCCCGTAAACCTC
GTTAACCTGCACCTTGCACTTACTGGTTGTGTGGTTCCCCTTAGAGGTCTCGTTTCTGGAGTTCCAGCCC
AGATGGATGCTCAGGAAGGAGAGGGTAATGCTGATAACCCAAATGAGGACCAGACTAATCGCCACTCTAA
CGGGGGTCACCAAGACTGGGTACCGCAGGGGATCCATCACGGCGCAATACCGATCAAGGGAAATCATGAA
CAGATTCAGTATGGAGGCCGTGCACAGCATCACATCCAGGCTCGTATAAATATTGCAGAATACTTTTCCG
AAGGACCACTTACATGACAGCTGGTAAATTGCACTAAAGGGCA
